Addgene plasmid #103056: pBR322-TIMER
Purpose: medium copy plasmid for expression of a variant of the fluorescent timer protein suitable for bacteria under the control of the constitutive ybaJp promoter (works in E. coli and Salmonella enterica)
Depositing lab: Dirk Bumann. Depositing organization: University of Basel. Publication: Phenotypic variation of Salmonella in host tissues delays eradication by antimicrobial chemotherapy. Claudi B, Sprote P, Chirkova A, Personnic N, Zankl J, Schurmann N, Schmidt A, Bumann D. Cell. 2014 Aug 14;158(4):722-733. doi: 10.1016/j.cell.2014.06.045. PubMed 25126781.
Backbone
  Vector backbone: pBR322
  Backbone size w/o insert (bp): 4361
  Vector type: Bacterial Expression
Growth in bacteria
  Bacterial resistance: Ampicillin, 100 μg/mL
  Growth temperature: 37°C
  Growth strain: DH5alpha
  Copy number: High Copy
Gene/Insert
  Gene/Insert name: TIMER-bac (alt name: TIMER)
  Species: Salmonella enterica, Discosoma spp
  Mutation: mutations: S4T and S179T
  Promoter: constitutive ybaJp promoter
  Cloning method: Restriction Enzyme; 5′ cloning site unknown (unknown if destroyed); 3′ cloning site unknown (unknown if destroyed)
  Sequencing primers: 5′ unknown
Terms and licenses: Academic/Nonprofit Terms; Industry Terms: Not Available to Industry
Depositor comments: TIMER-bac was generated by exchanging TCC coding for serine 197 to ACC coding for threonine in DsRed.T3_S4T (Sörensen et al., 2003). TIMER-bac was cloned downstream of the constitutively active PybaJ promoter (Rollenhagen and Bumann, 2006) on a pBR322-based plasmid carrying a bla gene conferring resistance to ampicillin (“pBR322_TIMER”).
How to cite: pBR322-TIMER was a gift from Dirk Bumann (Addgene plasmid # 103056 ; http://n2t.net/addgene:103056 ; RRID:Addgene_103056)
