[The description below was written by a language model from this plasmid's Addgene catalogue record and pLannotate feature annotations shown in this document.]
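Description:
pBR322-TIMER is a bacterial expression plasmid built on the classic pBR322 backbone. It carries a fluorescent "timer" protein adapted for use in bacteria and is intended for E. coli and Salmonella enterica. Replication depends on the ColE1/pMB1-type origin. The sequenced record (about 5.6 kb) also retains the rop gene and the bom mobility region of pBR322, which fits the depositor's description of a medium-copy plasmid, although the catalogue copy-number field says high copy. Selection is by ampicillin through the bla (β-lactamase) gene and its own promoter. Only a fragment of the pBR322 tetracycline resistance gene is annotated, so that marker appears to have been disrupted, presumably by insertion of the expression cassette.

The payload is TIMER-bac, a DsRed derivative from Discosoma that the automated annotation identifies as a DsRed-Express-like coding sequence. It was made from DsRed.T3_S4T by introducing a further serine-to-threonine substitution. The record is inconsistent about the position of this change, giving S179T in the mutation field and serine 197 in the depositor comments. Expression is driven by the constitutive Salmonella ybaJ promoter (PybaJ). The annotated tomB/ybaJ fragment immediately upstream of the reporter probably reflects the genomic segment carrying this promoter. Downstream lie a 5S rRNA segment and the rrnB T1 and T2 terminators, which stop transcription before it reads into bla.

Timer proteins change fluorescence colour as they mature, so the colour ratio in a cell reflects how quickly the protein is diluted by growth. The associated publication concerns phenotypic variation of Salmonella in host tissues and its effect on antimicrobial chemotherapy.
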