Features (pLannotate 1.2.2; 12 found; start..end, strand, type, name):
    267..407     +  misc_feature   bom: basis of mobility region from pBR322
    593..1181    -  rep_origin     ori: high-copy-number ColE1/pMB1/pBR322/pUC origin of replication
   1352..2212    -  CDS            AmpR: β-lactamase; bla; confers resistance to ampicillin, carbenicillin, and related antibiotics
   2213..2304    -  promoter       AmpR promoter: bla
   2323..2350    -  terminator     rrnB T2 terminator: transcription terminator T2 from the E. coli rrnB gene
   2442..2528    -  terminator     rrnB T1 terminator: Escherichia coli rrnB; transcription terminator T1 from the E. coli rrnB gene
   2530..2645    -  ncRNA          5S rRNA: Accession: RF00001 - 5S ribosomal RNA
   2737..3414    -  CDS            DsRed-Express: rapidly maturing tetrameric variant of DsRed fluorescent protein (Bevis and Glick, 2002) mammalian codon-optimized
   3445..3603    -  CDS            tomB (fragment): TOMB_ECOLI - Also known as ybaJ. Experimental evidence at protein level: Swiss-Prot protein existence level 1. Attenuates Hha toxicity and regulates biofilm formation. Binds to various coding and intergenic regions of genomic DNA. From Escherichia coli (strain K12).
   3997..4897    +  CDS            TcR (fragment): tetracycline efflux protein; tet; confers resistance to tetracycline
   5139..5519    -  CDS            YPB1_ECOLX: Protein predicted: Swiss-Prot protein existence level 4. From Escherichia coli.
   5536..165     +  CDS            rop (across the origin): Rop protein, which maintains plasmids at low copy number; rop
>Addgene plasmid #103056 | pBR322-TIMER | addgene full sequence | sequence record 199055 | Addgene NGS Result
AACATGGCCCGCTTTATCAGAAGCCAGACATTAACGCTTCTGGAGAAACTCAACGAGCTGGACGCGGATG
AACAGGCAGACATCTGTGAATCGCTTCACGACCACGCTGATGAGCTTTACCGCAGCTGCCTCGCGCGTTT
CGGTGATGACGGTGAAAACCTCTGACACATGCAGCTCCCGGAGACGGTCACAGCTTGTCTGTAAGCGGAT
GCCGGGAGCAGACAAGCCCGTCAGGGCGCGTCAGCGGGTGTTGGCGGGTGTCGGGGCGCAGCCATGACCC
AGTCACGTAGCGATAGCGGAGTGTATACTGGCTTAACTATGCGGCATCAGAGCAGATTGTACTGAGAGTG
CACCATATGCGGTGTGAAATACCGCACAGATGCGTAAGGAGAAAATACCGCATCAGGCGCTCTTCCGCTT
CCTCGCTCACTGACTCGCTGCGCTCGGTCGTTCGGCTGCGGCGAGCGGTATCAGCTCACTCAAAGGCGGT
AATACGGTTATCCACAGAATCAGGGGATAACGCAGGAAAGAACATGTGAGCAAAAGGCCAGCAAAAGGCC
AGGAACCGTAAAAAGGCCGCGTTGCTGGCGTTTTTCCATAGGCTCCGCCCCCCTGACGAGCATCACAAAA
ATCGACGCTCAAGTCAGAGGTGGCGAAACCCGACAGGACTATAAAGATACCAGGCGTTTCCCCCTGGAAG
CTCCCTCGTGCGCTCTCCTGTTCCGACCCTGCCGCTTACCGGATACCTGTCCGCCTTTCTCCCTTCGGGA
AGCGTGGCGCTTTCTCATAGCTCACGCTGTAGGTATCTCAGTTCGGTGTAGGTCGTTCGCTCCAAGCTGG
GCTGTGTGCACGAACCCCCCGTTCAGCCCGACCGCTGCGCCTTATCCGGTAACTATCGTCTTGAGTCCAA
CCCGGTAAGACACGACTTATCGCCACTGGCAGCAGCCACTGGTAACAGGATTAGCAGAGCGAGGTATGTA
GGCGGTGCTACAGAGTTCTTGAAGTGGTGGCCTAACTACGGCTACACTAGAAGGACAGTATTTGGTATCT
GCGCTCTGCTGAAGCCAGTTACCTTCGGAAAAAGAGTTGGTAGCTCTTGATCCGGCAAACAAACCACCGC
TGGTAGCGGTGGTTTTTTTGTTTGCAAGCAGCAGATTACGCGCAGAAAAAAAGGATCTCAAGAAGATCCT
TTGATCTTTTCTACGGGGTCTGACGCTCAGTGGAACGAAAACTCACGTTAAGGGATTTTGGTCATGAGAT
TATCAAAAAGGATCTTCACCTAGATCCTTTTAAATTAAAAATGAAGTTTTAAATCAATCTAAAGTATATA
TGAGTAAACTTGGTCTGACAGTTACCAATGCTTAATCAGTGAGGCACCTATCTCAGCGATCTGTCTATTT
CGTTCATCCATAGTTGCCTGACTCCCCGTCGTGTAGATAACTACGATACGGGAGGGCTTACCATCTGGCC
CCAGTGCTGCAATGATACCGCGAGACCCACGCTCACCGGCTCCAGATTTATCAGCAATAAACCAGCCAGC
CGGAAGGGCCGAGCGCAGAAGTGGTCCTGCAACTTTATCCGCCTCCATCCAGTCTATTAATTGTTGCCGG
GAAGCTAGAGTAAGTAGTTCGCCAGTTAATAGTTTGCGCAACGTTGTTGCCATTGCTACAGGCATCGTGG
TGTCACGCTCGTCGTTTGGTATGGCTTCATTCAGCTCCGGTTCCCAACGATCAAGGCGAGTTACATGATC
CCCCATGTTGTGCAAAAAAGCGGTTAGCTCCTTCGGTCCTCCGATCGTTGTCAGAAGTAAGTTGGCCGCA
GTGTTATCACTCATGGTTATGGCAGCACTGCATAATTCTCTTACTGTCATGCCATCCGTAAGATGCTTTT
CTGTGACTGGTGAGTACTCAACCAAGTCATTCTGAGAATAGTGTATGCGGCGACCGAGTTGCTCTTGCCC
GGCGTCAACACGGGATAATACCGCGCCACATAGCAGAACTTTAAAAGTGCTCATCATTGGAAAACGTTCT
TCGGGGCGAAAACTCTCAAGGATCTTACCGCTGTTGAGATCCAGTTCGATGTAACCCACTCGTGCACCCA
ACTGATCTTCAGCATCTTTTACTTTCACCAGCGTTTCTGGGTGAGCAAAAACAGGAAGGCAAAATGCCGC
AAAAAAGGGAATAAGGGCGACACGGAAATGTTGAATACTCATACTCTTCCTTTTTCAATATTATTGAAGC
ATTTATCAGGGTTATTGTCTCATGAGCGGATACATATTTGAATGTATTTAGAAAAATAAACAAAAGAGTT
TGTAGAAACGCAAAAAGGCCATCCGTCAGGATGGCCTTCTGCTTAATTTGATGCCTGGCAGTTTATGGCG
GGCGTCCTGCCCGCCACCCTCCGGGCCGTTGCTTCGCAACGTTCAAATCCGCTCCCGGCGGATTTGTCCT
ACTCAGGAGAGCGTTCACCGACAAACAACAGATAAAACGAAAGGCCCAGTCTTTCGACTGAGCCTTTCGT
TTTATTTGATGCCTGGCAGTTCCCTACTCTCGCATGGGGAGACCCCACACTACCATCGGCGCTACGGCGT
TTCACTTCTGAGTTCGGCATGGGGTCAGGTGGGACCACCGCGCTACTGCCGCCAGGCAAATTCTGTTTTA
TCAGACCGCTTCTGCGTTCTGATTTAATCTGTATCAGGCTGAAAATCTTCTCTCATCCGCCAAAACAGCC
AAGCTTCTACAGGAACAGGTGGTAGCGGCCCTCGGTGCGTTCGTACTGCTCCACGATGGTGTAGTCCTCG
TTGTGGGAGGTGATGTCCAGCTTGGTGTCCACGTAGTAGTAGCCGGGCAGTTGCACGGGCTTCTTGGCCA
TGTAGATGGACTTGAACTCCACCAGGTAGTGGCCGCCGTCCTTCAGCTTCAGGGCCTTGTGGATCTCGCC
CTTCAGCACGCCGTCGCGGGGGTACAGGCGCTCGGTGGAGGGCTCCCAGCCCATAGTCTTCTTCTGCATT
ACGGGGCCGTCGGAGGGGAAGTTCACGCCGATGAACTTCACCTTGTAGATGAAGCAGCCGTCCTGCAGGG
AGGAGTCCTGGGTCACGGTCACCACGCCGCCGTCCTCGAAGTTCATCACGCGCTCCCACTTGAAGCCCTC
GGGGAAGGACAGCTTCTTGTAGTCGGGGATGTCGGCGGGGTGCTTCACGTACACCTTGGAGCCGTACTGG
AACTGGGGGGACAGGATGTCCCAGGCGAAGGGCAGGGGGCCGCCCTTGGTCACCTTCAGCTTGGCGGTCT
GGGTGCCCTCGTAGGGGCGGCCCTCGCCCTCGCCCTCGATCTCGAACTCGTGGCCGTTCACGGAGCCCTC
CATGCGCACTTTGAAGCGCATGAACTCCTTGATGACGTCCTCGGTGGATGCCATATGTATATCTCCTTCT
TAAATCTAGAGGATCTCTATCAGCTCATTGAGCTGCAGGTTGACTGCTGAGGTCGGGTCATTAACCCAGC
CATGGTTGCTTTCTTCAAGGTTTGCAAGACAGTCATGATACAGGGTTTCGCAAAGAAATTTAAGCTGTGC
TATATCATGTCTTTTGGGTGAGTATTCGTCCATAATGCATCCCCTTTTTAGTGGCTTAAACTAACCGAAC
ACCTTCGGGATGGATACAACTAACTAACCTGGTACTTCCCACGTCACCTTATGATTTAACTATAATCTAC
TCTAAAAAACTTTTCATCGTCATATTACTAAAAATTACAATTGCGTGAAAGCCGCGTGTTGCCATACTTT
TTCGAATTTTAACAGTGATCGTCGGTCGCCTAAAAAGGAACCAGTTTTATTGTTTGTGTAATCATTGGGT
TAACGTTTTTTAGCTTTTCAGGCTAAAACAATAGACTCTGACAGGAGAAAATAGCCAGGAATATTCTTAA
TATTTCTTAATTAATGGCTGAATTAAGAAATGGCCAACTTTCCTAAGAAAAGCCTTTAACGCAGTAAGGA
TTATACGATCCTCTACGCCGGACGCATCGTGGCCGGCATCACCGGCGCCACAGGTGCGGTTGCTGGCGCC
TATATCGCCGACATCACCGATGGGGAAGATCGGGCTCGCCACTTCGGGCTCATGAGCGCTTGTTTCGGCG
TGGGTATGGTGGCAGGCCCCGTGGCCGGGGGACTGTTGGGCGCCATCTCCTTGCATGCACCATTCCTTGC
GGCGGCGGTGCTCAACGGCCTCAACCTACTACTGGGCTGCTTCCTAATGCAGGAGTCGCATAAGGGAGAG
CGTCGACCGATGCCCTTGAGAGCCTTCAACCCAGTCAGCTCCTTCCGGTGGGCGCGGGGCATGACTATCG
TCGCCGCACTTATGACTGTCTTCTTTATCATGCAACTCGTAGGACAGGTGCCGGCAGCGCTCTGGGTCAT
TTTCGGCGAGGACCGCTTTCGCTGGAGCGCGACGATGATCGGCCTGTCGCTTGCGGTATTCGGAATCTTG
CACGCCCTCGCTCAAGCCTTCGTCACTGGTCCCGCCACCAAACGTTTCGGCGAGAAGCAGGCCATTATCG
CCGGCATGGCGGCCGACGCGCTGGGCTACGTCTTGCTGGCGTTCGCGACGCGAGGCTGGATGGCCTTCCC
CATTATGATTCTTCTCGCTTCCGGCGGCATCGGGATGCCCGCGTTGCAGGCCATGCTGTCCAGGCAGGTA
GATGACGACCATCAGGGACAGCTTCAAGGATCGCTCGCGGCTCTTACCAGCCTAACTTCGATCATTGGAC
CGCTGATCGTCACGGCGATTTATGCCGCCTCGGCGAGCACATGGAACGGGTTGGCATGGATTGTAGGCGC
CGCCCTATACCTTGTCTGCCTCCCCGCGTTGCGTCGCGGTGCATGGAGCCGGGCCACCTCGACCTGAATG
GAAGCCGGCGGCACCTCGCTAACGGATTCACCACTCCAAGAATTGGAGCCAATCAATTCTTGCGGAGAAC
TGTGAATGCGCAAACCAACCCTTGGCAGAACATATCCATCGCGTCCGCCATCTCCAGCAGCCGCACGCGG
CGCATCTCGGGCAGCGTTGGGTCCTGGCCACGGGTGCGCATGATCGTGCTCCTGTCGTTGAGGACCCGGC
TAGGCTGGCGGGGTTGCCTTACTGGTTAGCAGAATGAATCACCGATACGCGAGCGAACGTGAAGCGACTG
CTGCTGCAAAACGTCTGCGACCTGAGCAACAACATGAATGGTCTTCGGTTTCCGTGTTTCGTAAAGTCTG
GAAACGCGGAAGTCAGCGCCCTGCACCATTATGTTCCGGATCTGCATCGCAGGATGCTGCTGGCTACCCT
GTGGAACACCTACATCTGTATTAACGAAGCGCTGGCATTGACCCTGAGTGATTTTTCTCTGGTCCCGCCG
CATCCATACCGCCAGTTGTTTACCCTCACAACGTTCCAGTAACCGGGCATGTTCATCATCAGTAACCCGT
ATCGTGAGCATCCTCTCTCGTTTCATCGGTATCATTACCCCCATGAACAGAAATCCCCCTTACACGGAGG
CATCAGTGACCAAACAGGAAAAAACCGCCCTT
